Addgene plasmid #39439: TAL2069
Depositing lab: Keith Joung. Depositing organization: Massachusetts General Hospital. Publication: FLASH assembly of TALENs for high-throughput genome editing. Reyon D, Tsai SQ, Khayter C, Foden JA, Sander JD, Joung JK. Nat Biotechnol. 2012 Apr 8. doi: 10.1038/nbt.2170. PubMed 22484455.
Backbone
  Vector backbone: JDS78
  Backbone manufacturer: Joung lab (Addgene Plasmid # 32290)
  Backbone size w/o insert (bp): 6447
  Vector type: Mammalian Expression ; T7
Growth in bacteria
  Bacterial resistance: Ampicillin, 100 μg/mL
  Growth temperature: 37°C
  Growth strain: XL1 Blue
  Copy number: High Copy
Gene/Insert
  Gene/Insert name: eGFP-TALEN-41-Right
  Species: H. sapiens (human)
  Insert size (bp): 1742
  Promoter: CMV
  Tag / fusion protein: 3X Flag (N terminal on backbone); WT FOKI (C terminal on backbone)
  Cloning method: Restriction Enzyme; 5′ cloning site BsmBI (destroyed during cloning); 3′ cloning site BsmBI (destroyed during cloning)
  Sequencing primers: 5′ CMV-F
Terms and licenses: Academic/Nonprofit Terms; Industry Terms: Not Available to Industry
Depositor comments: Target binding site: TGTGGTCGGGGTAGCGGCT To reduce the chance of recombination in this plasmid, do not grow in liquid culture for more than 12-14 hours. It is strongly recommended that users perform a diagnostic digest to verify this plasmid prior to use. For example, a double digest of the plasmid with BamHI and KpnI should result in two bands at 2.4kb and 5.8kb
How to cite: TAL2069 was a gift from Keith Joung (Addgene plasmid # 39439 ; http://n2t.net/addgene:39439 ; RRID:Addgene_39439)
