[The description below was written by a language model from this plasmid's Addgene catalogue record.]
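Description:
TAL2069 is a mammalian expression plasmid encoding one half of a TALEN pair, the "right" monomer of eGFP-TALEN-41, built on the JDS78 TALEN expression backbone (about 6.4 kb without insert). It is maintained in E. coli as a high-copy plasmid under ampicillin selection. The vector type is listed as mammalian expression with T7, indicating that a T7 promoter is also available, which in principle allows in vitro transcription of the coding sequence, although the record gives no further detail on that element. No feature table is provided, so the replication origin and polyadenylation signal are not specified.

The insert is a roughly 1.7 kb array of TAL effector repeats, placed into the backbone through BsmBI sites that were destroyed during cloning. The backbone supplies the flanking parts of the fusion protein: an N-terminal 3X FLAG tag for detection and a C-terminal wild-type FokI nuclease domain. Expression is driven by the CMV promoter. The repeat array directs binding to a defined 19-nucleotide site which, judging by the insert name, lies in the eGFP coding sequence, even though the species field lists human. Because FokI cleaves only as a dimer, this construct is intended to be co-expressed with the matching left monomer, so that the two proteins bind opposite sides of a spacer and introduce a double-strand break.

The plasmid comes from work describing FLASH assembly of TALENs for high-throughput genome editing, where eGFP-targeted nucleases fit use in disrupting an eGFP reporter gene. The depositor notes that the repetitive array is prone to recombination and recommends verifying the plasmid's integrity before use.
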