>Addgene plasmid #39439 | TAL2069 | depositor partial sequence | sequence record 49741 | TAL2069 sequence 1742 bps
GAACCTGACCCCAGACCAGGTAGTCGCAATCGCGAACAATAATGGGGGAAAGCAAGCCCTGGAAACCGTG
CAAAGGTTGTTGCCGGTCCTTTGTCAAGACCACGGCCTTACACCGGAGCAAGTCGTGGCCATTGCAAGCA
ATGGGGGTGGCAAACAGGCTCTTGAGACGGTTCAGAGACTTCTCCCAGTTCTCTGTCAAGCCCACGGGCT
GACTCCCGATCAAGTTGTAGCGATTGCGAATAACAATGGAGGGAAACAAGCATTGGAGACTGTCCAACGG
CTCCTTCCCGTGTTGTGTCAAGCCCACGGTTTGACGCCTGCACAAGTGGTCGCCATCGCCAACAACAACG
GCGGTAAGCAGGCGCTGGAAACAGTACAGCGCCTGCTGCCTGTACTGTGCCAGGATCATGGACTGACCCC
AGACCAGGTAGTCGCAATCGCGTCAAACGGAGGGGGAAAGCAAGCCCTGGAAACCGTGCAAAGGTTGTTG
CCGGTCCTTTGTCAAGACCACGGCCTTACACCGGAGCAAGTCGTGGCCATTGCATCCCACGACGGTGGCA
AACAGGCTCTTGAGACGGTTCAGAGACTTCTCCCAGTTCTCTGTCAAGCCCACGGGCTGACTCCCGATCA
AGTTGTAGCGATTGCGAATAACAATGGAGGGAAACAAGCATTGGAGACTGTCCAACGGCTCCTTCCCGTG
TTGTGTCAAGCCCACGGTTTGACGCCTGCACAAGTGGTCGCCATCGCCAACAACAACGGCGGTAAGCAGG
CGCTGGAAACAGTACAGCGCCTGCTGCCTGTACTGTGCCAGGATCATGGACTGACCCCAGACCAGGTAGT
CGCAATCGCGAACAATAATGGGGGAAAGCAAGCCCTGGAAACCGTGCAAAGGTTGTTGCCGGTCCTTTGT
CAAGACCACGGCCTTACACCGGAGCAAGTCGTGGCCATTGCAAATAATAACGGTGGCAAACAGGCTCTTG
AGACGGTTCAGAGACTTCTCCCAGTTCTCTGTCAAGCCCACGGGCTGACTCCCGATCAAGTTGTAGCGAT
TGCGTCCAACGGTGGAGGGAAACAAGCATTGGAGACTGTCCAACGGCTCCTTCCCGTGTTGTGTCAAGCC
CACGGTTTGACGCCTGCACAAGTGGTCGCCATCGCCTCCAATATTGGCGGTAAGCAGGCGCTGGAAACAG
TACAGCGCCTGCTGCCTGTACTGTGCCAGGATCATGGACTGACCCCAGACCAGGTAGTCGCAATCGCGAA
CAATAATGGGGGAAAGCAAGCCCTGGAAACCGTGCAAAGGTTGTTGCCGGTCCTTTGTCAAGACCACGGC
CTTACACCGGAGCAAGTCGTGGCCATTGCATCCCACGACGGTGGCAAACAGGCTCTTGAGACGGTTCAGA
GACTTCTCCCAGTTCTCTGTCAAGCCCACGGGCTGACTCCCGATCAAGTTGTAGCGATTGCGAATAACAA
TGGAGGGAAACAAGCATTGGAGACTGTCCAACGGCTCCTTCCCGTGTTGTGTCAAGCCCACGGTTTGACG
CCTGCACAAGTGGTCGCCATCGCCAACAACAACGGCGGTAAGCAGGCGCTGGAAACAGTACAGCGCCTGC
TGCCTGTACTGTGCCAGGATCATGGACTGACCCCAGACCAGGTAGTCGCAATCGCGTCACATGACGGGGG
AAAGCAAGCCCTGGAAACCGTGCAAAGGTTGTTGCCGGTCCTTTGTCAAGACCACGGCCTGA
