>Addgene plasmid #39439 | TAL2069 | addgene partial sequence | sequence record 52680 | JDS-TALEN-F 5'-TAGGGGTCGGTAAACAGTGG-3'
TGTGGCGGGTGAGCTTAGGGGGCCTCCGCTCCAGCTCGACACCGGGCAGCTGCTGAAGATCGCGAAGAGA
GGGGGAGTAACAGCGGTAGAGGCAGTGCACGCCTGGCGCAATGCGCTCACCGGGGCCCCCTTGAACCTGA
CCCCAGACCAGGTAGTCGCAATCGCGAACAATAATGGGGGAAAGCAAGCCCTGGAAACCGTGCAAAGGTT
GTTGCCGGTCCTTTGTCAAGACCACGGCCTTACACCGGAGCAAGTCGTGGCCATTGCAAGCAATGGGGGT
GGCAAACAGGCTCTTGAGACGGTTCAGAGACTTCTCCCAGTTCTCTGTCAAGCCCACGGGCTGACTCCCG
ATCAAGTTGTAGCGATTGCGAATAACAATGGAGGGAAACAAGCATTGGAGACTGTCCAACGGCTCCTTCC
CGTGTTGTGTCAAGCCCACGGTTTGACGCCTGCACAAGTGGTCGCCATCGCCAACAACAACGGCGGTAAG
CAGGCGCTGGAAACAGTACAGCGCCTGCTGCCTGTACTGTGCCAGGATCATGGACTGACCCCAGACCAGG
TAGTCGCAATCGCGTCAAACGGAGGGGGAAAGCAAGCCCTGGAAACCGTGCAAAGGTTGTTGCCGGTCCT
TTGTCAAGACCACGGCCTTACACCGGAGCAAGTCGTGGCCATTGCATCCCACGACGGTGGCAAACAGGCT
CTTGAGACGGTTCAGAGACTTCTCCCAGTTCTCTGTCAAGCCCACGGGCTGACTCCCGATCAAGTTGTAG
CGATTGCGAATAACAATGGAGGGAAACAAGCATTGGAGACTGTCCAACGGCTCCTTCCCGTGTTGTGTCA
AGCCCACGGTTTGACGCCTGCACAAGTGGTCGCCATCGCC
